Addgene plasmid #137050: pGL2209
Purpose: Drug Resistance pDONR221 PUR
Depositing lab: Jeremy Mottram. Depositing organization: University of York. Publication: DiCre-Based Inducible Disruption of Leishmania Genes. Duncan SM, Myburgh E, Alves-Ferreira EV, Mottram JC. Methods Mol Biol. 2019;1971:211-224. doi: 10.1007/978-1-4939-9210-2_10. PubMed 30980305.
Backbone
  Vector backbone: pDONR221
  Vector type: Leishmania expression gateway vector
  Selectable markers: Puromycin
Growth in bacteria
  Bacterial resistance: Kanamycin, 50 μg/mL
  Growth temperature: 37°C
  Growth strain: NEB Stable
  Copy number: High Copy
Gene/Insert
  Gene/Insert name: puromycin N-acetyl-transferase
  Cloning method: Gateway Cloning
  Sequencing primers: 5′ M13F; 3′ M13R
Terms and licenses: Academic/Nonprofit Terms; Industry Terms: Not Available to Industry
How to cite: pGL2209 was a gift from Jeremy Mottram (Addgene plasmid # 137050 ; http://n2t.net/addgene:137050 ; RRID:Addgene_137050)
