[The description below was written by a language model from this plasmid's Addgene catalogue record and pLannotate feature annotations shown in this document.]
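Description:
pGL2209 is a Gateway entry clone built on the pDONR221 backbone, catalogued as a Leishmania expression Gateway vector that supplies a puromycin drug-resistance module. The sequenced plasmid is about 3.8 kb. It is maintained in E. coli through a high-copy ColE1/pUC-type origin and selected with kanamycin via the aph(3')-Ia aminoglycoside phosphotransferase gene. Other annotated backbone elements are typical of pDONR-derived plasmids: rrnB T1 and T2 transcription terminators upstream of the cloning region, which insulate the insert from read-through transcription, a T7 promoter adjacent to attL2, and short lacI and lacZα fragments that are vestigial sequence matches rather than functional genes.

The payload lies between attL1 and attL2, the recombination sites produced when an att-flanked fragment is recombined into a pDONR vector. These sites allow the cassette to be transferred into an attR-containing destination vector by an LR Clonase reaction. Within this interval the only annotated feature is the puromycin N-acetyltransferase coding sequence (pac, from Streptomyces alboniger), which inactivates puromycin and serves as the selectable marker in the parasite. Roughly 300 bp of unannotated sequence flanks the gene on each side inside the att sites. The record does not state what these regions contain, and no promoter or Leishmania processing signals are identified.

The associated publication concerns DiCre-based inducible disruption of Leishmania genes. This suggests the plasmid serves as a modular drug-resistance component for Gateway assembly of constructs in that system, although the record itself gives only the brief purpose of a puromycin resistance entry clone.
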