Features (pLannotate 1.2.2; 10 found; start..end, strand, type, name):
    121..213     +  CDS            lacI (fragment): lac repressor; lacI; The lac repressor binds to the lac operator to inhibit transcription in E. coli. This inhibition can be relieved by adding lactose or isopropyl-β-D-thiogalactopyranoside (IPTG).
    268..295     -  terminator     rrnB T2 terminator: transcription terminator T2 from the E. coli rrnB gene
    427..470     +  terminator     rrnB T1 terminator: Escherichia coli rrnB; transcription terminator T1 from the E. coli rrnB gene
    517..553     -  CDS            lacZα (fragment): LacZα fragment of β-galactosidase; lacZ fragment
    569..668     +  protein_bind   attL1: mutant version of attL; recombination site for the Gateway® LR reaction LR Clonase™
    996..1595    +  CDS            PuroR: puromycin N-acetyltransferase; pac from Streptomyces alboniger; confers resistance to puromycin
   1915..2014    -  protein_bind   attL2: mutant version of attL; recombination site for the Gateway® LR reaction LR Clonase™
   2032..2050    -  promoter       T7 promoter: promoter for bacteriophage T7 RNA polymerase
   2184..2993    +  CDS            KanR: aminoglycoside phosphotransferase; aph(3')-Ia; confers resistance to kanamycin in bacteria or G418 (Geneticin®) in eukaryotes
   3140..3728    +  rep_origin     ori: high-copy-number ColE1/pMB1/pBR322/pUC origin of replication
>Addgene plasmid #137050 | pGL2209 | addgene full sequence | sequence record 275796 | Addgene NGS Result
CTTTCCTGCGTTATCCCCTGATTCTGTGGATAACCGTATTACCGCCTTTGAGTGAGCTGATACCGCTCGC
CGCAGCCGAACGACCGAGCGCAGCGAGTCAGTGAGCGAGGAAGCGGAAGAGCGCCCAATACGCAAACCGC
CTCTCCCCGCGCGTTGGCCGATTCATTAATGCAGCTGGCACGACAGGTTTCCCGACTGGAAAGCGGGCAG
TGAGCGCAACGCAATTAATACGCGTACCGCTAGCCAGGAAGAGTTTGTAGAAACGCAAAAAGGCCATCCG
TCAGGATGGCCTTCTGCTTAGTTTGATGCCTGGCAGTTTATGGCGGGCGTCCTGCCCGCCACCCTCCGGG
CCGTTGCTTCACAACGTTCAAATCCGCTCCCGGCGGATTTGTCCTACTCAGGAGAGCGTTCACCGACAAA
CAACAGATAAAACGAAAGGCCCAGTCTTCCGACTGAGCCTTTCGTTTTATTTGATGCCTGGCAGTTCCCT
ACTCTCGCGTTAACGCTAGCATGGATGTTTTCCCAGTCACGACGTTGTAAAACGACGGCCAGTCTTAAGC
TCGGGCCCCAAATAATGATTTTATTTTGACTGATAGTGACCTGTTCGTTGCAACAAATTGATGAGCAATG
CTTTTTTATAATGCCAACTTTGTACAAAAAAGCAGGCTGTACACACGTACACACACACACACACACACAC
GTACACACGTACACACACGTGCGCATGCTTGACGCATACGCGACGAATTCGAAAGCTCACCTCATTCCTC
CCTCCTCACACCATCATCGGCATCCATAGAGACACGTGCGCGTAGAACGATACAGCTCACGCGCACAGAG
AGGCGTGTTCTGGTCGTGCGCATCATCGGCACAGCACTGGCGGACGAAACTCGCACACAGGCACGCCGCC
TCCTTTCACCCGTCATAGATAGTTGAATTAGACGCCCTCCTCCTCCCTCATCATCGCCGTCGTCATCCGG
GTCCGAGCACTAGTGATGACCGAGTACAAGCCCACGGTGCGCCTCGCCACCCGCGACGACGTCCCCCGGG
CCGTACGCACCCTCGCCGCCGCGTTCGCCGACTACCCCGCCACGCGCCACACCGTCGACCCGGACCGCCA
CATCGAGCGGGTCACCGAGCTGCAAGAACTCTTCCTCACGCGCGTCGGGCTCGACATCGGCAAGGTGTGG
GTCGCGGACGACGGCGCCGCGGTGGCGGTCTGGACCACGCCGGAGAGCGTCGAAGCGGGGGCGGTGTTCG
CCGAGATCGGCCCGCGCATGGCCGAGTTGAGCGGTTCCCGGCTGGCCGCGCAGCAACAGATGGAAGGCCT
CCTGGCGCCGCACCGGCCCAAGGAGCCCGCGTGGTTCCTGGCCACCGTCGGCGTCTCGCCCGACCACCAG
GGCAAGGGTCTGGGCAGCGCCGTCGTGCTCCCCGGAGTGGAGGCGGCCGAGCGCGCCGGGGTGCCCGCCT
TCCTGGAGACCTCCGCGCCCCGCAACCTCCCCTTCTACGAGCGGCTCGGCTTCACCGTCACCGCCGACGT
CGAGGTGCCCGAAGGACCGCGCACCTGGTGCATGACCCGCAAGCCCGGTGCCTGAGGATCCTCTAGTAGT
GATCCCGCCCGCACCCGCGCGCGCTCAGGCCGCGTGTCGTCGTGCTCTTTCCATTTTTTTTTTGTGTGTG
GTGGTGATTTGAGCTGCTCTCCGTTGTGTGCTGGGGACCCTCCTTCCCTCGATCTCCTCGTGCGGGGTCT
CCGACGCCGCAGACGCGGTGCGTGCGAGCGTGCACGTGGCTGTCGCCGTGGCTGTAGTTGCGAGCGGAGA
GAGAGAGAGAGGGAGGGAGGGAGGGCAGAGGGCAGAGGACATGCGGGTGGGAACGTGCACCGGCCTCGTC
TCACGCAGCTGGAGCCCACGAATGACCCAGCTTTCTTGTACAAAGTTGGCATTATAAGAAAGCATTGCTT
ATCAATTTGTTGCAACGAACAGGTCACTATCAGTCAAAATAAAATCATTATTTGCCATCCAGCTGATATC
CCCTATAGTGAGTCGTATTACATGGTCATAGCTGTTTCCTGGCAGCTCTGGCCCGTGTCTCAAAATCTCT
GATGTTACATTGCACAAGATAAAAATATATCATCATGAACAATAAAACTGTCTGCTTACATAAACAGTAA
TACAAGGGGTGTTATGAGCCATATTCAACGGGAAACGTCGAGGCCGCGATTAAATTCCAACATGGATGCT
GATTTATATGGGTATAAATGGGCTCGCGATAATGTCGGGCAATCAGGTGCGACAATCTATCGCTTGTATG
GGAAGCCCGATGCGCCAGAGTTGTTTCTGAAACATGGCAAAGGTAGCGTTGCCAATGATGTTACAGATGA
GATGGTCAGACTAAACTGGCTGACGGAATTTATGCCTCTTCCGACCATCAAGCATTTTATCCGTACTCCT
GATGATGCATGGTTACTCACCACTGCGATCCCCGGAAAAACAGCATTCCAGGTATTAGAAGAATATCCTG
ATTCAGGTGAAAATATTGTTGATGCGCTGGCAGTGTTCCTGCGCCGGTTGCATTCGATTCCTGTTTGTAA
TTGTCCTTTTAACAGCGATCGCGTATTTCGTCTCGCTCAGGCGCAATCACGAATGAATAACGGTTTGGTT
GATGCGAGTGATTTTGATGACGAGCGTAATGGCTGGCCTGTTGAACAAGTCTGGAAAGAAATGCATAAAC
TTTTGCCATTCTCACCGGATTCAGTCGTCACTCATGGTGATTTCTCACTTGATAACCTTATTTTTGACGA
GGGGAAATTAATAGGTTGTATTGATGTTGGACGAGTCGGAATCGCAGACCGATACCAGGATCTTGCCATC
CTATGGAACTGCCTCGGTGAGTTTTCTCCTTCATTACAGAAACGGCTTTTTCAAAAATATGGTATTGATA
ATCCTGATATGAATAAATTGCAGTTTCATTTGATGCTCGATGAGTTTTTCTAATCAGAATTGGTTAATTG
GTTGTAACACTGGCAGAGCATTACGCTGACTTGACGGGACGGCGCAAGCTCATGACCAAAATCCCTTAAC
GTGAGTTACGCGTCGTTCCACTGAGCGTCAGACCCCGTAGAAAAGATCAAAGGATCTTCTTGAGATCCTT
TTTTTCTGCGCGTAATCTGCTGCTTGCAAACAAAAAAACCACCGCTACCAGCGGTGGTTTGTTTGCCGGA
TCAAGAGCTACCAACTCTTTTTCCGAAGGTAACTGGCTTCAGCAGAGCGCAGATACCAAATACTGTTCTT
CTAGTGTAGCCGTAGTTAGGCCACCACTTCAAGAACTCTGTAGCACCGCCTACATACCTCGCTCTGCTAA
TCCTGTTACCAGTGGCTGCTGCCAGTGGCGATAAGTCGTGTCTTACCGGGTTGGACTCAAGACGATAGTT
ACCGGATAAGGCGCAGCGGTCGGGCTGAACGGGGGGTTCGTGCACACAGCCCAGCTTGGAGCGAACGACC
TACACCGAACTGAGATACCTACAGCGTGAGCTATGAGAAAGCGCCACGCTTCCCGAAGGGAGAAAGGCGG
ACAGGTATCCGGTAAGCGGCAGGGTCGGAACAGGAGAGCGCACGAGGGAGCTTCCAGGGGGAAACGCCTG
GTATCTTTATAGTCCTGTCGGGTTTCGCCACCTCTGACTTGAGCGTCGATTTTTGTGATGCTCGTCAGGG
GGGCGGAGCCTATGGAAAAACGCCAGCAACGCGGCCTTTTTACGGTTCCTGGCCTTTTGCTGGCCTTTTG
CTCACATGTT
